Addgene plasmid #233004: pAG415Gal_Gcn4 W120AGFP
Purpose: Galactose iduced expression of Gcn4 120AGFP in yeast
Depositing lab: Aseem Ansari & Tanja Mittag. Depositing organization: St. Jude Children's Research Hospital. Publication: Reconciling competing models on the roles of condensates and soluble complexes in transcription factor function. Bremer A, Lang WH, Kempen RP, Sweta K, Taylor AB, Borgia MB, Ansari AZ, Mittag T. bioRxiv [Preprint]. 2024 Nov 22:2024.11.21.624739. doi: 10.1101/2024.11.21.624739. PubMed 39605529.
Backbone
  Vector backbone: pAG415Gal-ccdB
  Backbone manufacturer: Susan Lindquist (Addgene #14145)
  Vector type: Yeast Expression
  Selectable markers: LEU2
Growth in bacteria
  Bacterial resistance: Ampicillin, 100 μg/mL
  Growth temperature: 37°C
  Growth strain: DH5alpha
  Copy number: High Copy
Gene/Insert
  Gene/Insert name: Gcn4 W120A
  Species: S. cerevisiae (budding yeast)
  Mutation: W120A
  Promoter: Gal1
  Tag / fusion protein: TEV cleavage site (N terminal on insert); HA-GFP-HA (C terminal on insert)
  Cloning method: Gateway Cloning
Terms and licenses: Academic/Nonprofit Terms; Industry Terms: Not Available to Industry
Depositor comments: Please visit https://doi.org/10.1101/2024.11.21.624739 for bioRxiv preprint.
How to cite: pAG415Gal_Gcn4 W120AGFP was a gift from Aseem Ansari & Tanja Mittag (Addgene plasmid # 233004 ; http://n2t.net/addgene:233004 ; RRID:Addgene_233004)
