[The description below was written by a language model from this plasmid's Addgene catalogue record and pLannotate feature annotations shown in this document.]
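Description:
pAG415Gal_Gcn4 W120AGFP is a yeast expression plasmid built by Gateway recombination into the pAG415Gal-ccdB destination vector, a centromeric E. coli–yeast shuttle backbone. In Saccharomyces cerevisiae it is maintained through a CEN6/ARS element, which typically keeps such plasmids at low, stable copy number, and is selected by the LEU2 auxotrophic marker expressed from its own promoter. In bacteria it replicates at high copy from a ColE1/pUC-type origin and is selected with ampicillin via the β-lactamase gene. An f1 origin, T3 and T7 promoters, and fragments of lac and pBluescript polylinker sequence are remnants of the parental cloning vector.

The expression cassette is driven by the GAL1 promoter, which is regulated by Gal4 and induced by galactose, and is closed by the CYC1 terminator. Between the attB1 and attB2 sites left by the Gateway reaction lies the open reading frame: an N-terminal TEV protease recognition site, the S. cerevisiae transcription factor Gcn4 carrying the W120A substitution, and a C-terminal HA-GFP-HA module in which GFP (annotated as the S65T variant) is flanked by HA epitope sequences. The automated annotation does not label Gcn4 directly. It marks only a short stretch matching the Neurospora homologue cpc-1, which is consistent with the conserved region of the Gcn4 coding sequence.

The construct allows galactose-inducible production of a fluorescent, epitope-tagged Gcn4 point mutant in yeast, so the protein can be imaged via GFP and detected via HA. The associated study concerns the roles of condensates and soluble complexes in transcription factor function. The record does not state the specific functional consequence of W120A.
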