Features (pLannotate 1.2.2; 30 found; start..end, strand, type, name):
     69..572     -  misc_feature   CEN/ARS: S. cerevisiae CEN6 centromere fused to an autonomously replicating sequence
    609..713     +  promoter       AmpR promoter: bla
    714..1574    +  CDS            AmpR: β-lactamase; bla; confers resistance to ampicillin, carbenicillin, and related antibiotics
   1745..2333    +  rep_origin     ori: high-copy-number ColE1/pMB1/pBR322/pUC origin of replication
   2516..2608    +  CDS            lacI (fragment): lac repressor; lacI; The lac repressor binds to the lac operator to inhibit transcription in E. coli. This inhibition can be relieved by adding lactose or isopropyl-β-D-thiogalactopyranoside (IPTG).
   2621..2642    +  protein_bind   CAP binding site: CAP binding activates transcription in the presence of cAMP. E. coli catabolite activator protein
   2657..2687    +  promoter       lac promoter: promoter for the E. coli lac operon
   2695..2711    +  protein_bind   lac operator: The lac repressor binds to the lac operator to inhibit transcription in E. coli. This inhibition can be relieved by adding lactose or isopropyl-β-D-thiogalactopyranoside (IPTG). lac repressor encoded by lacI
   2756..2774    +  promoter       T3 promoter: promoter for bacteriophage T3 RNA polymerase
   2798..3239    +  promoter       GAL1 promoter: S. cerevisiae GAL1; inducible promoter, regulated by Gal4
   3254..3274    +  misc_feature   MCS (fragment): pBluescript multiple cloning site
   3278..3302    +  protein_bind   attB1: mutant version of attB; recombination site for the Gateway® BP reaction BP Clonase™
   3308..3324    +  CDS            TEV site (fragment): tobacco etch virus (TEV) protease recognition and cleavage site
   3497..3610    +  CDS            cpc-1 (fragment): CPC1_NEUCR - Experimental evidence at protein level: Swiss-Prot protein existence level 1. In N.crassa grown under amino acid starvation conditions, this protein is required for increasing the transcription of the genes coding for many amino acid biosynthetic pathways enzymes. This transcription factor binds and recognize the DNA sequence: 5'-TGACTC- 3'. From Neurospora crassa (strain ATCC 24698 / 74-OR23-1A / CBS 708.71 / DSM 1257 / FGSC 987).
   3689..3730    +  CDS            3xHA (fragment): three tandem HA epitope tags
   3731..4441    +  CDS            GFP (S65T): GFP (S65T) is a basic (constitutively fluorescent) green fluorescent protein published in 1995, derived from Aequorea victoria.
   4442..4489    +  CDS            3xHA (fragment): three tandem HA epitope tags
   4500..4524    -  protein_bind   attB2: mutant version of attB; recombination site for the Gateway® BP reaction BP Clonase™
   4528..4553    +  misc_feature   MCS (fragment): pBluescript multiple cloning site
   4558..4805    +  terminator     CYC1 terminator: S. cerevisiae CYC1; transcription terminator for CYC1
   4824..4842    -  promoter       T7 promoter: promoter for bacteriophage T7 RNA polymerase
   4850..5005    +  CDS            lacZα (fragment): LacZα fragment of β-galactosidase; lacZ fragment
   5009..5437    +  rep_origin     f1 ori (sequence partly withheld): f1 bacteriophage origin of replication; arrow indicates direction of (+) strand synthesis
   5465..5517    -  misc_feature   bom (fragment): basis of mobility region from pBR322
   5548..5625    +  CDS            YO192_YEAST (fragment): Experimental evidence at protein level: Swiss-Prot protein existence level 1. From Saccharomyces cerevisiae (strain ATCC 204508 / S288c) (Baker's yeast).
   5765..6172    +  promoter       LEU2 promoter: S. cerevisiae LEU2
   6173..7267    +  CDS            LEU2: 3-isopropylmalate dehydrogenase, required for leucine biosynthesis; S. cerevisiae LEU2; yeast auxotrophic marker
   7629..7745    -  CDS            NFS1 (fragment): NFS1_YEAST - Also known as SPL1 From Saccharomyces cerevisiae (strain ATCC 204508 / S288c) (Baker's yeast).
   7744..7794    -  misc_feature   bom (fragment): basis of mobility region from pBR322
   7896..7931    -  CDS            rop (fragment): Rop protein, which maintains plasmids at low copy number; rop
>Addgene plasmid #233004 | pAG415Gal_Gcn4 W120AGFP | addgene full sequence | sequence record 465914 | Addgene NGS Result
ACGAAAGGGCCTCGTGATACGCCTATTTTTATAGGTTAATGTCATGATAATAATGGTTTCTTAGGACGGA
TCGCTTGCCTGTAACTTACACGCGCCTCGTATCTTTTAATGATGGAATAATTTGGGAATTTACTCTGTGT
TTATTTATTTTTATGTTTTGTATTTGGATTTTAGAAAGTAAATAAAGAAGGTAGAAGAGTTACGGAATGA
AGAAAAAAAAATAAACAAAGGTTTAAAAAATTTCAACAAAAAGCGTACTTTACATATATATTTATTAGAC
AAGAAAAGCAGATTAAATAGATATACATTCGATTAACGATAAGTAAAATGTAAAATCACAGGATTTTCGT
GTGTGGTCTTCTACACAGACAAGATGAAACAATTCGGCATTAATACCTGAGAGCAGGAAGAGCAAGATAA
AAGGTAGTATTTGTTGGCGATCCCCCTAGAGTCTTTTACATCTTCGGAAAACAAAAACTATTTTTTCTTT
AATTTCTTTTTTTACTTTCTATTTTTAATTTATATATTTATATTAAAAAATTTAAATTATAATTATTTTT
ATAGCACGTGATGAAAAGGACCCAGGTGGCACTTTTCGGGGAAATGTGCGCGGAACCCCTATTTGTTTAT
TTTTCTAAATACATTCAAATATGTATCCGCTCATGAGACAATAACCCTGATAAATGCTTCAATAATATTG
AAAAAGGAAGAGTATGAGTATTCAACATTTCCGTGTCGCCCTTATTCCCTTTTTTGCGGCATTTTGCCTT
CCTGTTTTTGCTCACCCAGAAACGCTGGTGAAAGTAAAAGATGCTGAAGATCAGTTGGGTGCACGAGTGG
GTTACATCGAACTGGATCTCAACAGCGGTAAGATCCTTGAGAGTTTTCGCCCCGAAGAACGTTTTCCAAT
GATGAGCACTTTTAAAGTTCTGCTATGTGGCGCGGTATTATCCCGTATTGACGCCGGGCAAGAGCAACTC
GGTCGCCGCATACACTATTCTCAGAATGACTTGGTTGAGTACTCACCAGTCACAGAAAAGCATCTTACGG
ATGGCATGACAGTAAGAGAATTATGCAGTGCTGCCATAACCATGAGTGATAACACTGCGGCCAACTTACT
TCTGACAACGATCGGAGGACCGAAGGAGCTAACCGCTTTTTTGCACAACATGGGGGATCATGTAACTCGC
CTTGATCGTTGGGAACCGGAGCTGAATGAAGCCATACCAAACGACGAGCGTGACACCACGATGCCTGTAG
CAATGGCAACAACGTTGCGCAAACTATTAACTGGCGAACTACTTACTCTAGCTTCCCGGCAACAATTAAT
AGACTGGATGGAGGCGGATAAAGTTGCAGGACCACTTCTGCGCTCGGCCCTTCCGGCTGGCTGGTTTATT
GCTGATAAATCTGGAGCCGGTGAGCGTGGGTCTCGCGGTATCATTGCAGCACTGGGGCCAGATGGTAAGC
CCTCCCGTATCGTAGTTATCTACACGACGGGGAGTCAGGCAACTATGGATGAACGAAATAGACAGATCGC
TGAGATAGGTGCCTCACTGATTAAGCATTGGTAACTGTCAGACCAAGTTTACTCATATATACTTTAGATT
GATTTAAAACTTCATTTTTAATTTAAAAGGATCTAGGTGAAGATCCTTTTTGATAATCTCATGACCAAAA
TCCCTTAACGTGAGTTTTCGTTCCACTGAGCGTCAGACCCCGTAGAAAAGATCAAAGGATCTTCTTGAGA
TCCTTTTTTTCTGCGCGTAATCTGCTGCTTGCAAACAAAAAAACCACCGCTACCAGCGGTGGTTTGTTTG
CCGGATCAAGAGCTACCAACTCTTTTTCCGAAGGTAACTGGCTTCAGCAGAGCGCAGATACCAAATACTG
TTCTTCTAGTGTAGCCGTAGTTAGGCCACCACTTCAAGAACTCTGTAGCACCGCCTACATACCTCGCTCT
GCTAATCCTGTTACCAGTGGCTGCTGCCAGTGGCGATAAGTCGTGTCTTACCGGGTTGGACTCAAGACGA
TAGTTACCGGATAAGGCGCAGCGGTCGGGCTGAACGGGGGGTTCGTGCACACAGCCCAGCTTGGAGCGAA
CGACCTACACCGAACTGAGATACCTACAGCGTGAGCTATGAGAAAGCGCCACGCTTCCCGAAGGGAGAAA
GGCGGACAGGTATCCGGTAAGCGGCAGGGTCGGAACAGGAGAGCGCACGAGGGAGCTTCCAGGGGGAAAC
GCCTGGTATCTTTATAGTCCTGTCGGGTTTCGCCACCTCTGACTTGAGCGTCGATTTTTGTGATGCTCGT
CAGGGGGGCGGAGCCTATGGAAAAACGCCAGCAACGCGGCCTTTTTACGGTTCCTGGCCTTTTGCTGGCC
TTTTGCTCACATGTTCTTTCCTGCGTTATCCCCTGATTCTGTGGATAACCGTATTACCGCCTTTGAGTGA
GCTGATACCGCTCGCCGCAGCCGAACGACCGAGCGCAGCGAGTCAGTGAGCGAGGAAGCGGAAGAGCGCC
CAATACGCAAACCGCCTCTCCCCGCGCGTTGGCCGATTCATTAATGCAGCTGGCACGACAGGTTTCCCGA
CTGGAAAGCGGGCAGTGAGCGCAACGCAATTAATGTGAGTTAGCTCACTCATTAGGCACCCCAGGCTTTA
CACTTTATGCTTCCGGCTCGTATGTTGTGTGGAATTGTGAGCGGATAACAATTTCACACAGGAAACAGCT
ATGACCATGATTACGCCAAGCGCGCAATTAACCCTCACTAAAGGGAACAAAAGCTGGAGCTCTAGTACGG
ATTAGAAGCCGCCGAGCGGGTGACAGCCCTCCGAAGGAAGACTCTCCTCCGTGCGTCCTCGTCTTCACCG
GTCGCGTTCCTGAAACGCAGATGTGCCTCGCGCCGCACTGCTCCGAACAATAAAGATTCTACAATACTAG
CTTTTATGGTTATGAAGAGGAAAAATTGGCAGTAACCTGGCCCCACAAACCTTCAAATGAACGAATCAAA
TTAACAACCATAGGATGATAATGCGATTAGTTTTTTAGCCTTATTTCTGGGGTAATTAATCAGCGAAGCG
ATGATTTTTGATCTATTAACAGATATATAAATGCAAAAACTGCATAACCACTTTAACTAATACTTTCAAC
ATTTTCGGTTTGTATTACTTCTTATTCAAATGTAATAAAAGTATCAACAAAAAATTGTTAATATACCTCT
ATACTTTAACGTCAAGGAGAAAAAACCCCGGATTCTAGAACTAGTGGATCCCCCATCACAAGTTTGTACA
AAAAAGCAGGCTTCGAGAACCTGTATTTTCAGGGTCATATGAGCACCGATAGCACCCCGATGTTTGAATA
TGAAAATCTGGAAGATAACAGCAAAGAAGCGACCAGCCTGTTTGATAATGATATTCCGGTTACCACCGAT
GATGTTAGCCTGGCAGATAAAGCAATTGAAAGCGGTAGCGGTTCAGGTAGCGGTAGTCCGGAATCCAGTG
ATCCTGCTGCTCTAAAACGTGCTAGAAACACTGAAGCCGCCAGGCGTTCTCGTGCGAGAAAGTTGCAAAG
AATGAAACAACTTGAAGACAAGGTTGAAGAATTGCTTTCGAAAAATTATCACTTGGAAAATGAGGTTGCC
AGATTAAAGAAATTAGTTGGCGAACGCACCGGTGGTGGATCCGGTGGTTACCCATACGATGTTCCTGACT
ATGCGGGCTATCCCTATGACAGTAAAGGAGAAGAACTTTTCACTGGAGTTGTCCCAATTCTTGTTGAATT
AGATGGTGATGTTAATGGGCACAAATTTTCTGTCAGTGGAGAGGGTGAAGGTGATGCAACATACGGAAAA
CTTACCCTTAAATTTATTTGCACTACTGGAAAACTACCTGTTCCATGGCCAACACTTGTCACTACTTTCA
CTTATGGTGTTCAATGCTTTTCAAGATACCCAGATCATATGAAACGGCATGACTTTTTCAAGAGTGCCAT
GCCCGAAGGTTATGTACAGGAAAGAACTATATTTTTCAAAGATGACGGGAACTACAAGACACGTGCTGAA
GTCAAGTTTGAAGGTGATACCCTTGTTAATAGAATCGAGTTAAAAGGTATTGATTTTAAAGAAGATGGAA
ACATTCTTGGACACAAATTGGAATACAACTATAACTCACACAATGTATACATCATGGCAGACAAACAAAA
GAATGGAATCAAAGTTAACTTCAAAATTAGACACAACATTGAAGATGGAAGCGTTCAACTAGCAGACCAT
TATCAACAAAATACTCCAATTGGCGATGGCCCTGTCCTTTTACCAGACAACCATTACCTGTCCACACAAT
CTGCCCTTTCGAAAGATCCCAACGAAAAGAGAGACCACATGGTCCTTCTTGAGTTTGTAACAGCTGCTGG
GATTACACATGGCATGGATGAACTATACAAAGTCCCGGACTATGCAGGATCCTATCCGTATGACGTTCCA
GATTACGCTGCTCAGTAAGACCCAGCTTTCTTGTACAAAGTGGTGATGGGCTGCAGGAATTCGATATCAA
GCTCGAGTCATGTAATTAGTTATGTCACGCTTACATTCACGCCCTCCCCCCACATCCGCTCTAACCGAAA
AGGAAGGAGTTAGACAACCTGAAGTCTAGGTCCCTATTTATTTTTTTATAGTTATGTTAGTATTAAGAAC
GTTATTTATATTTCAAATTTTTCTTTTTTTTCTGTACAGACGCGTGTACGCATGTAACATTATACTGAAA
ACCTTGCTTGAGAAGGTTTTGGGACGCTCGAAGGCTTTAATTTGCGGCCGGTACCCAATTCGCCCTATAG
TGAGTCGTATTACGCGCGCTCACTGGCCGTCGTTTTACAACGTCGTGACTGGGAAAACCCTGGCGTTACC
CAACTTAATCGCCTTGCAGCACATCCCCCTTTCGCCAGCTGGCGTAATAGCGAAGAGGCCCGCACCGATC
GCCCTTCCCAACAGTTGCGCAGCCTGAATGGCGAATGG
[124 nt withheld, positions 5009-5132]
C
[91 nt withheld, positions 5134-5224]
A
[49 nt withheld, positions 5226-5274]
CCTTTGACGTTGGAGTCCACGTTCTTT
[37 nt withheld, positions 5302-5338]
ACCCTATCTCGGTCTATTCTTTTGATTTATAAGGGATTTTGCCGATTTCGGCCTATTGGTTAAAAAATGA
GCTGATTTAACAAAAATTTAACGCGAATTTTAACAAAATATTAACGCTTACAATTTCCTGATGCGGTATT
TTCTCCTTACGCATCTGTGCGGTATTTCACACCGCATATCGACCGGTCGAGGAGAACTTCTAGTATATCT
ACATACCTAATATTATTGCCTTATTAAAAATGGAATCCCAACAATTACATCAAAATCCACATTCTCTTCA
AAATCAATTGTCCTGTACTTCCTTGTTCATGTGTGTTCAAAAACGTTATATTTATAGGATAATTATACTC
TATTTCTCAACAAGTAATTGGTTGTTTGGCCGAGCGGTCTAAGGCGCCTGATTCAAGAAATATCTTGACC
GCAGTTAACTGTGGGAATACTCAGGTATCGTAAGATGCAAGAGTTCGAATCTCTTAGCAACCATTATTTT
TTTCCTCAACATAACGAGAACACACAGGGGCGCTATCGCACAGAATCAAATTCGATGACTGGAAATTTTT
TGTTAATTTCAGAGGTCGCCTGACGCATATACCTTTTTCAACTGAAAAATTGGGAGAAAAAGGAAAGGTG
AGAGCGCCGGAACCGGCTTTTCATATAGAATAGAGAAGCGTTCATGACTAAATGCTTGCATCACAATACT
TGAAGTTGACAATATTATTTAAGGACCTATTGTTTTTTCCAATAGGTGGTTAGCAATCGTCTTACTTTCT
AACTTTTCTTACCTTTTACATTTCAGCAATATATATATATATATTTCAAGGATATACCATTCTAATGTCT
GCCCCTAAGAAGATCGTCGTTTTGCCAGGTGACCACGTTGGTCAAGAAATCACAGCCGAAGCCATTAAGG
TTCTTAAAGCTATTTCTGATGTTCGTTCCAATGTCAAGTTCGATTTCGAAAATCATTTAATTGGTGGTGC
TGCTATCGATGCTACAGGTGTTCCACTTCCAGATGAGGCGCTGGAAGCCTCCAAGAAGGCTGATGCCGTT
TTGTTAGGTGCTGTGGGTGGTCCTAAATGGGGTACCGGTAGTGTTAGACCTGAACAAGGTTTACTAAAAA
TCCGTAAAGAACTTCAATTGTACGCCAACTTAAGACCATGTAACTTTGCATCCGACTCTCTTTTAGACTT
ATCTCCAATCAAGCCACAATTTGCTAAAGGTACTGACTTCGTTGTTGTCAGAGAATTAGTGGGAGGTATT
TACTTTGGTAAGAGAAAGGAAGACGATGGTGATGGTGTCGCTTGGGATAGTGAACAATACACCGTTCCAG
AAGTGCAAAGAATCACAAGAATGGCCGCTTTCATGGCCCTACAACATGAGCCACCATTGCCTATTTGGTC
CTTGGATAAAGCTAATGTTTTGGCCTCTTCAAGATTATGGAGAAAAACTGTGGAGGAAACCATCAAGAAC
GAATTCCCTACATTGAAGGTTCAACATCAATTGATTGATTCTGCCGCCATGATCCTAGTTAAGAACCCAA
CCCACCTAAATGGTATTATAATCACCAGCAACATGTTTGGTGATATCATCTCCGATGAAGCCTCCGTTAT
CCCAGGTTCCTTGGGTTTGTTGCCATCTGCGTCCTTGGCCTCTTTGCCAGACAAGAACACCGCATTTGGT
TTGTACGAACCATGCCACGGTTCTGCTCCAGATTTGCCAAAGAATAAGGTCAACCCTATCGCCACTATCT
TGTCTGCTGCAATGATGTTGAAATTGTCATTGAACTTGCCTGAAGAAGGTAAGGCCATTGAAGATGCAGT
TAAAAAGGTTTTGGATGCAGGTATCAGAACTGGTGATTTAGGTGGTTCCAACAGTACCACCGAAGTCGGT
GATGCTGTCGCCGAAGAAGTTAAGAAAATCCTTGCTTAAAAAGATTCTCTTTTTTTATGATATTTGTACA
TAAACTTTATAAATGAAATTCATAATAGAAACGACACGAAATTACAAAATGGAATATGTTCATAGGGTAG
ACGAAACTATATACGCAATCTACATACATTTATCAAGAAGGAGAAAAAGGAGGATGTAAAGGAATACAGG
TAAGCAAATTGATACTAATGGCTCAACGTGATAAGGAAAAAGAATTGCACTTTAACATTAATATTGACAA
GGAGGAGGGCACCACACAAAAAGTTAGGTGTAACAGAAAATCATGAAACTATGATTCCTAATTTATATAT
TGGAGGATTTTCTCTAAAAAAAAAAAAATACAACAAATAAAAAACACTCAATGACCTGACCATTTGATGG
AGTTTAAGTCAATACCTTCTTGAACCATTTCCCATAATGGTGAAAGTTCCCTCAAGAATTTTACTCTGTC
AGAAACGGCCTTAACGACGTAGTCGATATGGTGCACTCTCAGTACAATCTGCTCTGATGCCGCATAGTTA
AGCCAGCCCCGACACCCGCCAACACCCGCTGACGCGCCCTGACGGGCTTGTCTGCTCCCGGCATCCGCTT
ACAGACAAGCTGTGACCGTCTCCGGGAGCTGCATGTGTCAGAGGTTTTCACCGTCATCACCGAAACGCGC
GAG
